>Addgene plasmid #221871 | pEGFP-C1_N-NLS_D652A POLH | addgene full sequence | sequence record 438396 | Addgene NGS Result
TAGTTATTAATAGTAATCAATTACGGGGTCATTAGTTCATAGCCCATATATGGAGTTCCGCGTTACATAA
CTTACGGTAAATGGCCCGCCTGGCTGACCGCCCAACGACCCCCGCCCATTGACGTCAATAATGACGTATG
TTCCCATAGTAACGCCAATAGGGACTTTCCATTGACGTCAATGGGTGGAGTATTTACGGTAAACTGCCCA
CTTGGCAGTACATCAAGTGTATCATATGCCAAGTACGCCCCCTATTGACGTCAATGACGGTAAATGGCCC
GCCTGGCATTATGCCCAGTACATGACCTTATGGGACTTTCCTACTTGGCAGTACATCTACGTATTAGTCA
TCGCTATTACCATGGTGATGCGGTTTTGGCAGTACATCAATGGGCGTGGATAGCGGTTTGACTCACGGGG
ATTTCCAAGTCTCCACCCCATTGACGTCAATGGGAGTTTGTTTTGGCACCAAAATCAACGGGACTTTCCA
AAATGTCGTAACAACTCCGCCCCATTGACGCAAATGGGCGGTAGGCGTGTACGGTGGGAGGTCTATATAA
GCAGAGCTGGTTTAGTGAACCGTCAGATCCGCTAGCGCTACCGGTCGCCACCATGCCAAAGAAGAAGCGA
AAGGTAGCAGATCCAGTGAGCAAGGGCGAGGAGCTGTTCACCGGGGTGGTGCCCATCCTGGTCGAGCTGG
ACGGCGACGTAAACGGCCACAAGTTCAGCGTGTCCGGCGAGGGCGAGGGCGATGCCACCTACGGCAAGCT
GACCCTGAAGTTCATCTGCACCACCGGCAAGCTGCCCGTGCCCTGGCCCACCCTCGTGACCACCCTGACC
TACGGCGTGCAGTGCTTCAGCCGCTACCCCGACCACATGAAGCAGCACGACTTCTTCAAGTCCGCCATGC
CCGAAGGCTACGTCCAGGAGCGCACCATCTTCTTCAAGGACGACGGCAACTACAAGACCCGCGCCGAGGT
GAAGTTCGAGGGCGACACCCTGGTGAACCGCATCGAGCTGAAGGGCATCGACTTCAAGGAGGACGGCAAC
ATCCTGGGGCACAAGCTGGAGTACAACTACAACAGCCACAACGTCTATATCATGGCCGACAAGCAGAAGA
ACGGCATCAAGGTGAACTTCAAGATCCGCCACAACATCGAGGACGGCAGCGTGCAGCTCGCCGACCACTA
CCAGCAGAACACCCCCATCGGCGACGGCCCCGTGCTGCTGCCCGACAACCACTACCTGAGCACCCAGTCC
GCCCTGAGCAAAGACCCCAACGAGAAGCGCGATCACATGGTCCTGCTGGAGTTCGTGACCGCCGCCGGGA
TCACTCTCGGCATGGACGAGCTGTACAAGTCCGGACTCAGATCTCGAGTGGCTACTGGACAGGATCGAGT
GGTTGCTCTCGTGGACATGGACTGTTTTTTTGTTCAAGTGGAGCAGCGGCAAAATCCTCATTTGAGGAAT
AAACCTTGTGCAGTTGTACAGTACAAATCATGGAAGGGTGGTGGAATAATTGCAGTGAGTTATGAAGCTC
GTGCATTTGGAGTCACTAGAAGTATGTGGGCAGATGATGCTAAGAAGTTATGTCCAGATCTTCTACTGGC
ACAAGTTCGTGAGTCCCGTGGGAAAGCTAACCTCACCAAGTACCGGGAAGCCAGTGTTGAAGTGATGGAG
ATAATGTCTCGTTTTGCTGTGATTGAACGTGCCAGCATTGATGAGGCTTACGTAGATCTGACCAGTGCTG
TACAAGAGAGACTACAAAAGCTACAAGGTCAGCCTATCTCGGCAGACTTGTTGCCAAGCACTTACATTGA
AGGGTTGCCCCAAGGCCCTACAACGGCAGAAGAGACTGTTCAGAAAGAGGGGATGCGAAAACAAGGCTTA
TTTCAATGGCTCGATTCTCTTCAGATTGATAACCTCACCTCTCCAGACCTGCAGCTCACCGTGGGAGCAG
TGATTGTGGAGGAAATGAGAGCAGCCATAGAGAGGGAGACTGGTTTTCAGTGTTCAGCTGGAATTTCACA
CAATAAGGTCCTGGCAAAACTGGCCTGTGGACTAAACAAGCCCAACCGCCAAACCCTGGTTTCACATGGG
TCAGTCCCACAGCTCTTCAGCCAAATGCCCATTCGCAAAATCCGTAGTCTTGGAGGAAAGCTAGGGGCCT
CTGTCATTGAGATCCTAGGGATAGAATACATGGGTGAACTGACCCAGTTCACTGAATCCCAGCTCCAGAG
TCATTTTGGGGAGAAGAATGGGTCTTGGCTATATGCCATGTGCCGAGGGATTGAACATGATCCAGTTAAA
CCCAGGCAACTACCCAAAACCATTGGCTGTAGTAAGAACTTCCCAGGAAAAACAGCTCTTGCTACTCGGG
AACAGGTACAATGGTGGCTGTTGCAATTAGCCCAGGAACTAGAGGAGAGACTGACTAAAGACCGAAATGA
TAATGACAGGGTAGCCACCCAGCTGGTTGTGAGCATTCGTGTACAAGGAGACAAACGCCTCAGCAGCCTG
CGCCGCTGCTGTGCCCTTACCCGCTATGATGCTCACAAGATGAGCCATGATGCATTTACTGTCATCAAGA
ACTGTAATACTTCTGGAATCCAGACAGAATGGTCTCCTCCTCTCACAATGCTTTTCCTCTGTGCTACAAA
ATTTTCTGCCTCTGCCCCTTCATCTTCTACAGACATCACCAGCTTCTTGAGCAGTGACCCAAGTTCTCTG
CCAAAGGTGCCAGTTACCAGCTCAGAAGCTAAGACCCAGGGAAGTGGCCCAGCGGTGACAGCCACTAAGA
AAGCAACCACGTCTCTGGAATCATTCTTCCAAAAAGCTGCAGAAAGGCAGAAAGTTAAAGAAGCTTCGCT
TTCATCTCTTACTGCTCCCACTCAGGCTCCCATGAGCAATTCACCATCCAAGCCCTCATTACCTTTTCAA
ACCAGTCAAAGTACAGGAACTGAGCCCTTCTTTAAGCAGAAAAGTCTGCTTCTAAAGCAGAAACAGCTTA
ATAATTCTTCAGTTTCTTCCCCCCAACAAAACCCATGGTCCAACTGTAAAGCATTACCAAACTCTTTACC
AACAGAGTATCCAGGGTGTGTCCCTGTTTGTGAAGGGGTGTCGAAGCTAGAAGAATCCTCTAAAGCAACT
CCTGCAGAGATGGATTTGGCCCACAACAGCCAAAGCATGCACGCCTCTTCAGCTTCCAAATCTGTGCTGG
AGGTGACTCAGAAAGCAACCCCAAATCCAAGTCTTCTAGCTGCTGAGGACCAAGTGCCCTGTGAGAAGTG
TGGCTCCCTGGTACCGGTATGGGATATGCCAGAACATATGGCCTATCATTTTGCATTGGAGTTGCAGAAA
TCCTTTTTGCAGCCCCACTCTTCAAACCCCCAGGTTGTTTCTGCCGTATCTCATCAAGGCAAAAGAAATC
CCAAGAGCCCTTTGGCCTGCACTAATAAACGCCCCAGGCCTGAGGGCATGCAAACATTGGAATCATTTTT
TAAGCCATTAACACATTAGGGATCCACCGGATCTAGATAACTGATCATAATCAGCCATACCACATTTGTA
GAGGTTTTACTTGCTTTAAAAAACCTCCCACACCTCCCCCTGAACCTGAAACATAAAATGAATGCAATTG
TTGTTGTTAACTTGTTTATTGCAGCTTATAATGGTTACAAATAAAGCAATAGCATCACAAATTTCACAAA
TAAAGCATTTTTTTCACTGCATTCTAGTTGTGGTTTGTCCAAACTCATCAATGTATCTTAACGCGTAAAT
TGTAAGCGTTAATATTTTGTTAAAATTCGCGTTAAATTTTTGTTAAATCAGCTCATTTTTTAACCAATAG
GCCGAAATCGGCAAAATCCCTTATAAATCAAAAGAATAGACCGAGATAGGGT
[37 nt withheld, positions 3903-3939]
AAAGAACGTGGACTCCAACGTCAAAGG
[49 nt withheld, positions 3967-4015]
T
[91 nt withheld, positions 4017-4107]
G
[124 nt withheld, positions 4109-4232]
CAGGTGGCACTTTTCGGGGAAATGTGCGCGGAACCCCTATTTGTTTATTTTTCTAAATACATTCAAATAT
GTATCCGCTCATGAGACAATAACCCTGATAAATGCTTCAATAATATTGAAAAAGGAAGAGTCCTGAGGCG
GAAAGAACCAGCTGTGGAATGTGTGTCAGTTAGGGTGTGGAAAGTCCCCAGGCTCCCCAGCAGGCAGAAG
TATGCAAAGCATGCATCTCAATTAGTCAGCAACCAGGTGTGGAAAGTCCCCAGGCTCCCCAGCAGGCAGA
AGTATGCAAAGCATGCATCTCAATTAGTCAGCAACCATAGTCCCGCCCCTAACTCCGCCCATCCCGCCCC
TAACTCCGCCCAGTTCCGCCCATTCTCCGCCCCATGGCTGACTAATTTTTTTTATTTATGCAGAGGCCGA
GGCCGCCTCGGCCTCTGAGCTATTCCAGAAGTAGTGAGGAGGCTTTTTTGGAGGCCTAGGCTTTTGCAAA
GATCGATCAAGAGACAGGATGAGGATCGTTTCGCATGATTGAACAAGATGGATTGCACGCAGGTTCTCCG
GCCGCTTGGGTGGAGAGGCTATTCGGCTATGACTGGGCACAACAGACAATCGGCTGCTCTGATGCCGCCG
TGTTCCGGCTGTCAGCGCAGGGGCGCCCGGTTCTTTTTGTCAAGACCGACCTGTCCGGTGCCCTGAATGA
ACTGCAAGACGAGGCAGCGCGGCTATCGTGGCTGGCCACGACGGGCGTTCCTTGCGCAGCTGTGCTCGAC
GTTGTCACTGAAGCGGGAAGGGACTGGCTGCTATTGGGCGAAGTGCCGGGGCAGGATCTCCTGTCATCTC
ACCTTGCTCCTGCCGAGAAAGTATCCATCATGGCTGATGCAATGCGGCGGCTGCATACGCTTGATCCGGC
TACCTGCCCATTCGACCACCAAGCGAAACATCGCATCGAGCGAGCACGTACTCGGATGGAAGCCGGTCTT
GTCGATCAGGATGATCTGGACGAAGAGCATCAGGGGCTCGCGCCAGCCGAACTGTTCGCCAGGCTCAAGG
CGAGCATGCCCGACGGCGAGGATCTCGTCGTGACCCATGGCGATGCCTGCTTGCCGAATATCATGGTGGA
AAATGGCCGCTTTTCTGGATTCATCGACTGTGGCCGGCTGGGTGTGGCGGACCGCTATCAGGACATAGCG
TTGGCTACCCGTGATATTGCTGAAGAGCTTGGCGGCGAATGGGCTGACCGCTTCCTCGTGCTTTACGGTA
TCGCCGCTCCCGATTCGCAGCGCATCGCCTTCTATCGCCTTCTTGACGAGTTCTTCTGAGCGGGACTCTG
GGGTTCGAAATGACCGACCAAGCGACGCCCAACCTGCCATCACGAGATTTCGATTCCACCGCCGCCTTCT
ATGAAAGGTTGGGCTTCGGAATCGTTTTCCGGGACGCCGGCTGGATGATCCTCCAGCGCGGGGATCTCAT
GCTGGAGTTCTTCGCCCACCCTAGGGGGAGGCTAACTGAAACACGGAAGGAGACAATACCGGAAGGAACC
CGCGCTATGACGGCAATAAAAAGACAGAATAAAACGCACGGTGTTGGGTCGTTTGTTCATAAACGCGGGG
TTCGGTCCCAGGGCTGGCACTCTGTCGATACCCCACCGAGACCCCATTGGGGCCAATACGCCCGCGTTTC
TTCCTTTTCCCCACCCCACCCCCCAAGTTCGGGTGAAGGCCCAGGGCTCGCAGCCAACGTCGGGGCGGCA
GGCCCTGCCATAGCCTCAGGTTACTCATATATACTTTAGATTGATTTAAAACTTCATTTTTAATTTAAAA
GGATCTAGGTGAAGATCCTTTTTGATAATCTCATGACCAAAATCCCTTAACGTGAGTTTTCGTTCCACTG
AGCGTCAGACCCCGTAGAAAAGATCAAAGGATCTTCTTGAGATCCTTTTTTTCTGCGCGTAATCTGCTGC
TTGCAAACAAAAAAACCACCGCTACCAGCGGTGGTTTGTTTGCCGGATCAAGAGCTACCAACTCTTTTTC
CGAAGGTAACTGGCTTCAGCAGAGCGCAGATACCAAATACTGTTCTTCTAGTGTAGCCGTAGTTAGGCCA
CCACTTCAAGAACTCTGTAGCACCGCCTACATACCTCGCTCTGCTAATCCTGTTACCAGTGGCTGCTGCC
AGTGGCGATAAGTCGTGTCTTACCGGGTTGGACTCAAGACGATAGTTACCGGATAAGGCGCAGCGGTCGG
GCTGAACGGGGGGTTCGTGCACACAGCCCAGCTTGGAGCGAACGACCTACACCGAACTGAGATACCTACA
GCGTGAGCTATGAGAAAGCGCCACGCTTCCCGAAGGGAGAAAGGCGGACAGGTATCCGGTAAGCGGCAGG
GTCGGAACAGGAGAGCGCACGAGGGAGCTTCCAGGGGGAAACGCCTGGTATCTTTATAGTCCTGTCGGGT
TTCGCCACCTCTGACTTGAGCGTCGATTTTTGTGATGCTCGTCAGGGGGGCGGAGCCTATGGAAAAACGC
CAGCAACGCGGCCTTTTTACGGTTCCTGGCCTTTTGCTGGCCTTTTGCTCACATGTTCTTTCCTGCGTTA
TCCCCTGATTCTGTGGATAACCGTATTACCGCCATGCAT
Features (pLannotate 1.2.2; 15 found; start..end, strand, type, name):
     61..364     +  enhancer       CMV enhancer: human cytomegalovirus immediate early enhancer
    365..568     +  promoter       CMV promoter: human cytomegalovirus (CMV) immediate early promoter
    646..1359    +  CDS            EGFP: EGFP is a basic (constitutively fluorescent) green fluorescent protein published in 1996, derived from Aequorea victoria. It is reported to be a rapidly-maturing weak dimer with moderate acid sensitivity.
   1360..1378    +  misc_feature   MCS (fragment): multiple cloning site
   1381..3516    +  CDS            POLH: POLH_HUMAN - Also known as RAD30, RAD30A, XPV. Experimental evidence at protein level: Swiss-Prot protein existence level 1. DNA polymerase specifically involved in the DNA repair by translesion synthesis (TLS) (PubMed:10385124, PubMed:11743006, PubMed:24449906, PubMed:24553286, PubMed:16357261). Due to low processivity on both damaged and normal DNA, cooperates with the heterotetrameric (REV3L, REV7, POLD2 and POLD3) POLZ complex for complete bypass of DNA lesions. Inserts one or 2 nucleotide(s) opposite the lesion, the primer is further extended by the tetrameric POLZ complex. In the case of
   3542..3626    +  CDS            large T antigen (fragment): large T antigen from SV40 (simian virus 40)
   3649..3770    +  polyA_signal   SV40 poly(A) signal: SV40 polyadenylation signal
   3804..4232    -  rep_origin     f1 ori (sequence partly withheld): f1 bacteriophage origin of replication; arrow indicates direction of (+) strand synthesis
   4259..4363    +  promoter       AmpR promoter: bla
   4365..4722    +  promoter       SV40 promoter: SV40 enhancer and early promoter
   4757..5551    +  CDS            NeoR/KanR: aminoglycoside phosphotransferase from Tn5; aph(3')-II (or nptII); confers resistance to neomycin, kanamycin, and G418 (Geneticin®)
   5572..5724    +  CDS            ble (fragment): BLE_KLEPN - Experimental evidence at protein level: Swiss-Prot protein existence level 1. Binding protein with a strong affinity to the bleomycin family of antibiotics. Binds to CL990; an antimitotic-antibiotic compound. From Klebsiella pneumoniae.
   5783..5830    +  polyA_signal   HSV TK poly(A) signal: herpes simplex virus thymidine kinase polyadenylation signal (Cole and Stacy, 1985)
   5921..5937    -  polyA_signal   bGH poly(A) signal (fragment): bovine growth hormone polyadenylation signal
   6159..6747    +  rep_origin     ori: high-copy-number ColE1/pMB1/pBR322/pUC origin of replication
