[The description below was written by a language model from this plasmid's Addgene catalogue record and pLannotate feature annotations shown in this document.]
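Description:
pEGFP-C1_N-NLS_D652A POLH is a 6,861 bp mammalian expression plasmid built on a pEGFP-C1 backbone modified to carry a nuclear localisation signal upstream of EGFP. It replicates in E. coli at high copy from a ColE1/pUC-type origin and is selected with kanamycin. The single NeoR/KanR (Tn5 aminoglycoside phosphotransferase) gene sits behind tandem bacterial (bla) and SV40 early promoters and is terminated by an HSV TK polyadenylation signal, so the same marker can also confer G418 resistance in mammalian cells. An f1 origin is also present. The short "ble", bGH poly(A) and SV40 large T antigen fragments in the annotation appear to be partial matches to backbone sequence rather than functional elements.

The expression cassette is driven by the human CMV immediate early enhancer and promoter and ends in an SV40 poly(A) signal. It encodes EGFP fused through a short stretch of the multiple cloning site to the human POLH coding sequence, which was inserted between XhoI and BamHI sites that were both preserved. The NLS is recorded as part of the N-terminal tag but is not annotated separately; it presumably lies in the gap between the promoter and the EGFP feature. POLH encodes DNA polymerase eta, a translesion synthesis polymerase that inserts nucleotides opposite DNA lesions.

This version carries the D652A substitution, which according to the depositor prevents the polymerase's ubiquitin-binding zinc finger from interacting with ubiquitin and NEDD8. It is a variant of a matching wild-type construct. The associated work concerns regulation of polymerase eta by mono-ubiquitination and mono-NEDDylation, so the plasmid suits studies of how loss of this binding affects the fluorescent, nuclear-targeted protein in mammalian cells.
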