Addgene plasmid #221871: pEGFP-C1_N-NLS_D652A POLH
Purpose: Expresses D652A POLH with an N-terminal NLS-GFP tag in mammalian cells
Depositing lab: Roger Woodgate. Depositing organization: National Institute of Child Health and Human Development (NICHD). Publication: Human DNA polymerase eta is regulated by mutually exclusive mono-ubiquitination and mono-NEDDylation. Moreno NC, Korchak EJ, Latancia MT, D'Orlando DA, Adegbenro T, Barnes RP, Bezsonova I, Woodgate R, Ashton NW. Nucleic Acids Res. 2026 Feb 5;54(4):gkag098. doi: 10.1093/nar/gkag098. PubMed 41693564.
Backbone
  Vector backbone: pEGFP-C1_N-NLS
  Total vector size (bp): 6861
  Vector type: Mammalian Expression
Growth in bacteria
  Bacterial resistance: Kanamycin, 50 μg/mL
  Growth temperature: 37°C
  Growth strain: DH5alpha
  Copy number: High Copy
Gene/Insert
  Gene/Insert name: POLH (alt name: DNA polymerase eta)
  Species: H. sapiens (human)
  Mutation: D652A
  Entrez Gene: POLH (a.k.a. RAD30, RAD30A, XP-V, XPV)
  Promoter: CMV
  Tag / fusion protein: NLS-EGFP (N terminal on backbone)
  Cloning method: Restriction Enzyme; 5′ cloning site XhoI (not destroyed); 3′ cloning site BamHI (not destroyed)
  Sequencing primers: 5′ CATGGTCCTGCTGGAGTTCGTG
Terms and licenses: Academic/Nonprofit Terms; Industry Terms: Not Available to Industry
Depositor comments: This plasmid is a variant of pEGFP-C1_N-NLS_WT POLH (Addgene #221868) with the POLH CDS mutated at D652A. This mutation prevents the ubiquitin-binding zinc finger from interacting with ubiquitin and NEDD8. Please visit https://doi.org/10.1101/2024.10.12.618026 for bioRxiv preprint.
How to cite: pEGFP-C1_N-NLS_D652A POLH was a gift from Roger Woodgate (Addgene plasmid # 221871 ; http://n2t.net/addgene:221871 ; RRID:Addgene_221871)
